>Addgene plasmid #71263 | p221a-GUS | depositor full sequence | sequence record 134161 | p221a-GUS  sequence 5122 bps
CTTGTACAAAGTTGGCATTATAAGAAAGCATTGCTTATCAATTTGTTGCAACGAACAGGTCACTATCAGT
CAAAATAAAATCATTATTTGCCATCCAGCTGATATCCCCTATAGTGAGTCGTATTACATGGTCATAGCTG
TTTCCTGAATCACTAGTGAATTCGCGGCCGCCTGCAGGTCGACCATATGGGAGAGCTCCCAACGCGTTGG
ATGCATAGCTTGAGTATTCTATAGTGTCACCTAAATAGCTTGGCGTAATCATGGTCATAGCTGTTTCCTG
TGTGAAATTGTTATCCGCTCACAATTCCACACAACATACGAGCCGGAAGCATAAAGTGTAAAGCCTGGGG
TGCCTAATGAGTGAGCTAACTCACATTAATTGCGTTGCGCTCACTGCCCGCTTTCCAGTCGGGAAACCTG
TCGTGCCAGCTGCATTAATGAATCGGCCAACGCGCGGGGAGAGGCGGTTTGCGTATTGGGCGCTCTTCCG
CTTCCTCGCTCACTGACTCGCTGCGCTCGGTCGTTCGGCTGCGGCGAGCGGTATCAGCTCACTCAAAGGC
GGTAATACGGTTATCCACAGAATCAGGGGATAACGCAGGAAAGAACATGTGAGCAAAAGGCCAGCAAAAG
GCCAGGAACCGTAAAAAGGCCGCGTTGCTGGCGTTTTTCCATAGGCTCCGCCCCCCTGACGAGCATCACA
AAAATCGACGCTCAAGTCAGAGGTGGCGAAACCCGACAGGACTATAAAGATACCAGGCGTTTCCCCCTGG
AAGCTCCCTCGTGCGCTCTCCTGTTCCGACCCTGCCGCTTACCGGATACCTGTCCGCCTTTCTCCCTTCG
GGAAGCGTGGCGCTTTCTCATAGCTCACGCTGTAGGTATCTCAGTTCGGTGTAGGTCGTTCGCTCCAAGC
TGGGCTGTGTGCACGAACCCCCCGTTCAGCCCGACCGCTGCGCCTTATCCGGTAACTATCGTCTTGAGTC
CAACCCGGTAAGACACGACTTATCGCCACTGGCAGCAGCCACTGGTAACAGGATTAGCAGAGCGAGGTAT
GTAGGCGGTGCTACAGAGTTCTTGAAGTGGTGGCCTAACTACGGCTACACTAGAAGAACAGTATTTGGTA
TCTGCGCTCTGCTGAAGCCAGTTACCTTCGGAAAAAGAGTTGGTAGCTCTTGATCCGGCAAACAAACCAC
CGCTGGTAGCGGTGGTTTTTTTGTTTGCAAGCAGCAGATTACGCGCAGAAAAAAAGGATCTCAAGAAGAT
CCTTTGATCTTTTCTACGGGGTCTGACGCTCAGTGGAACGAAAACTCACGTTAAGGGATTTTGGTCATGA
GATTATCAAAAAGGATCTTCACCTAGATCCTTTTAAATTAAAAATGAAGTTTTAAATCAATCTAAAGTAT
ATATGAGTAAACTTGGTCTGACAGTTACCAATGCTTAATCAGTGAGGCACCTATCTCAGCGATCTGTCTA
TTTCGTTCATCCATAGTTGCCTGACTCCCCGTCGTGTAGATAACTACGATACGGGAGGGCTTACCATCTG
GCCCCAGTGCTGCAATGATACCGCGAGACCCACGCTCACCGGCTCCAGATTTATCAGCAATAAACCAGCC
AGCCGGAAGGGCCGAGCGCAGAAGTGGTCCTGCAACTTTATCCGCCTCCATCCAGTCTATTAATTGTTGC
CGGGAAGCTAGAGTAAGTAGTTCGCCAGTTAATAGTTTGCGCAACGTTGTTGCCATTGCTACAGGCATCG
TGGTGTCACGCTCGTCGTTTGGTATGGCTTCATTCAGCTCCGGTTCCCAACGATCAAGGCGAGTTACATG
ATCCCCCATGTTGTGCAAAAAAGCGGTTAGCTCCTTCGGTCCTCCGATCGTTGTCAGAAGTAAGTTGGCC
GCAGTGTTATCACTCATGGTTATGGCAGCACTGCATAATTCTCTTACTGTCATGCCATCCGTAAGATGCT
TTTCTGTGACTGGTGAGTACTCAACCAAGTCATTCTGAGAATAGTGTATGCGGCGACCGAGTTGCTCTTG
CCCGGCGTCAATACGGGATAATACCGCGCCACATAGCAGAACTTTAAAAGTGCTCATCATTGGAAAACGT
TCTTCGGGGCGAAAACTCTCAAGGATCTTACCGCTGTTGAGATCCAGTTCGATGTAACCCACTCGTGCAC
CCAACTGATCTTCAGCATCTTTTACTTTCACCAGCGTTTCTGGGTGAGCAAAAACAGGAAGGCAAAATGC
CGCAAAAAAGGGAATAAGGGCGACACGGAAATGTTGAATACTCATACTCTTCCTTTTTCAATATTATTGA
AGCATTTATCAGGGTTATTGTCTCATGAGCGGATACATATTTGAATGTATTTAGAAAAATAAACAAATAG
GGGTTCCGCGCACATTTCCCCGAAAAGTGCCACCTGATGCGGTGTGAAATACCGCACAGATGCGTAAGGA
GAAAATACCGCATCAGGAAATTGTAAGCGTTAATATTTTGTTAAAATTCGCGTTAAATTTTTGTTAAATC
AGCTCATTTTTTAACCAATAGGCCGAAATCGGCAAAATCCCTTATAAATCAAAAGAATAGACCGAGATAG
GGT
[37 nt withheld, positions 2594-2630]
AAAGAACGTGGACTCCAACGTCAAAGG
[49 nt withheld, positions 2658-2706]
T
[91 nt withheld, positions 2708-2798]
G
[124 nt withheld, positions 2800-2923]
CCATTCGCCATTCAGGCTGCGCAACTGTTGGGAAGGGCGATCGGTGCGGGCCTCTTCGCTATTACGCCAG
CTGGCGAAAGGGGGATGTGCTGCAAGGCGATTAAGTTGGGTAACGCCAGGGTTTTCCCAGTCACGACGTT
GTAAAACGACGGCCAGTGAATTGTAATACGACTCACTATAGGGCGAATTGGGCCCGACGTCGCATGCTCC
CGGCCGCCATGGCGGCCGCGGGAATTCGATTTGTAAAACGACGGCCAGTCTTAAGCTCGGGCCCCAAATA
ATGATTTTATTTTGACTGATAGTGACCTGTTCGTTGCAACAAATTGATGAGCAATGCTTTTTTATAATGC
CAACTTTGTACAAAAAAGCAGGCTGTATGTTACGTCCTGTAGAAACCCCAACCCGTGAAATCAAAAAACT
CGACGGCCTGTGGGCATTCAGTCTGGATCGCGAAAACTGTGGAATTGATCAGCGTTGGTGGGAAAGCGCG
TTACAAGAAAGCCGGGCAATTGCTGTGCCAGGCAGTTTTAACGATCAGTTCGCCGATGCAGATATTCGTA
ATTATGCGGGCAACGTCTGGTATCAGCGCGAAGTCTTTATACCGAAAGGTTGGGCAGGCCAGCGTATCGT
GCTGCGTTTCGATGCGGTCACTCATTACGGCAAAGTGTGGGTCAATAATCAGGAAGTGATGGAGCATCAG
GGCGGCTATACGCCATTTGAAGCCGATGTCACGCCGTATGTTATTGCCGGGAAAAGTGTACGTATCACCG
TTTGTGTGAACAACGAACTGAACTGGCAGACTATCCCGCCGGGAATGGTGATTACCGACGAAAACGGCAA
GAAAAAGCAGTCTTACTTCCATGATTTCTTTAACTATGCCGGAATCCATCGCAGCGTAATGCTCTACACC
ACGCCGAACACCTGGGTGGACGATATCACCGTGGTGACGCATGTCGCGCAAGACTGTAACCACGCGTCTG
TTGACTGGCAGGTGGTGGCCAATGGTGATGTCAGCGTTGAACTGCGTGATGCGGATCAACAGGTGGTTGC
AACTGGACAAGGCACTAGCGGGACTTTGCAAGTGGTGAATCCGCACCTCTGGCAACCGGGTGAAGGTTAT
CTCTATGAACTGTGCGTCACAGCCAAAAGCCAGACAGAGTGTGATATCTACCCGCTTCGCGTCGGCATCC
GGTCAGTGGCAGTGAAGGGCGAACAGTTCCTGATTAACCACAAACCGTTCTACTTTACTGGCTTTGGTCG
TCATGAAGATGCGGACTTACGTGGCAAAGGATTCGATAACGTGCTGATGGTGCACGACCACGCATTAATG
GACTGGATTGGGGCCAACTCCTACCGTACCTCGCATTACCCTTACGCTGAAGAGATGCTCGACTGGGCAG
ATGAACATGGCATCGTGGTGATTGATGAAACTGCTGCTGTCGGCTTTAACCTCTCTTTAGGCATTGGTTT
CGAAGCGGGCAACAAGCCGAAAGAACTGTACAGCGAAGAGGCAGTCAACGGGGAAACTCAGCAAGCGCAC
TTACAGGCGATTAAAGAGCTGATAGCGCGTGACAAAAACCACCCAAGCGTGGTGATGTGGAGTATTGCCA
ACGAACCGGATACCCGTCCGCAAGGTGCACGGGAATATTTCGCGCCACTGGCGGAAGCAACGCGTAAACT
CGACCCGACGCGTCCGATCACCTGCGTCAATGTAATGTTCTGCGACGCTCACACCGATACCATCAGCGAT
CTCTTTGATGTGCTGTGCCTGAACCGTTATTACGGATGGTATGTCCAAAGCGGCGATTTGGAAACGGCAG
AGAAGGTACTGGAAAAAGAACTTCTGGCCTGGCAGGAGAAACTGCATCAGCCGATTATCATCACCGAATA
CGGCGTGGATACGTTAGCCGGGCTGCACTCAATGTACACCGACATGTGGAGTGAAGAGTATCAGTGTGCA
TGGCTGGATATGTATCACCGCGTCTTTGATCGCGTCAGCGCCGTCGTCGGTGAACAGGTATGGAATTTCG
CCGATTTTGCGACCTCGCAAGGCATATTGCGCGTTGGCGGTAACAAGAAAGGGATCTTCACTCGCGACCG
CAAACCGAAGTCGGCGGCTTTTCTGCTGCAAAAACGCTGGACTGGCATGAACTTCGGTGAAAAACCGCAG
CAGGGAGGCAAACAATGACACCCAGCTTT
Features (pLannotate 1.2.2; 18 found; start..end, strand, type, name):
    108..126     -  promoter       T7 promoter: promoter for bacteriophage T7 RNA polymerase
    154..216     -  CDS            VESPI_VESMG (fragment): Experimental evidence at protein level: Swiss-Prot protein existence level 1. Shows contractile activity on isolated ileum smooth muscle. From Vespa magnifica (Hornet).
    228..246     -  promoter       SP6 promoter: promoter for bacteriophage SP6 RNA polymerase
    288..304     -  protein_bind   lac operator: The lac repressor binds to the lac operator to inhibit transcription in E. coli. This inhibition can be relieved by adding lactose or isopropyl-β-D-thiogalactopyranoside (IPTG). lac repressor encoded by lacI
    312..342     -  promoter       lac promoter: promoter for the E. coli lac operon
    357..378     -  protein_bind   CAP binding site: CAP binding activates transcription in the presence of cAMP. E. coli catabolite activator protein
    391..483     -  CDS            lacI (fragment): lac repressor; lacI; The lac repressor binds to the lac operator to inhibit transcription in E. coli. This inhibition can be relieved by adding lactose or isopropyl-β-D-thiogalactopyranoside (IPTG).
    666..1254    -  rep_origin     ori: high-copy-number ColE1/pMB1/pBR322/pUC origin of replication
   1425..2285    -  CDS            AmpR: β-lactamase; bla; confers resistance to ampicillin, carbenicillin, and related antibiotics
   2286..2390    -  promoter       AmpR promoter: bla
   2417..2467    +  misc_feature   bom (fragment): basis of mobility region from pBR322
   2495..2923    -  rep_origin     f1 ori (sequence partly withheld): f1 bacteriophage origin of replication; arrow indicates direction of (+) strand synthesis
   2927..3084    -  CDS            lacZα (fragment): LacZα fragment of β-galactosidase; lacZ fragment
   3087..3105    +  promoter       T7 promoter: promoter for bacteriophage T7 RNA polymerase
   3164..3182    -  CDS            lacZα (fragment): LacZα fragment of β-galactosidase; lacZ fragment
   3198..3297    +  protein_bind   attL1: mutant version of attL; recombination site for the Gateway® LR reaction LR Clonase™
   3300..5108    +  CDS            uidA: BGLR_ECOLI - Also known as gurA, gusA. Experimental evidence at protein level: Swiss-Prot protein existence level 1. From Escherichia coli (strain K12).
   5113..90      -  protein_bind   attL2 (across the origin): mutant version of attL; recombination site for the Gateway® LR reaction LR Clonase™
