[The description below was written by a language model from this plasmid's Addgene catalogue record and pLannotate feature annotations shown in this document.]
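Description:
p221a-GUS is a Gateway entry clone of 5,122 bp carrying the E. coli β-glucuronidase reporter gene (uidA, GUS) for use in the MultiSite Gateway system to build plant expression constructs. Its backbone, 221-pGEMteasy, is an ampicillin-resistant counterpart of pDONR221, made by transferring the attP1-ccdB-CmR-attP2 cassette of pDONR221 into pGEM-T Easy. Recombination of the GUS coding sequence into that donor replaced the ccdB/chloramphenicol cassette, so the finished plasmid contains the roughly 1.8 kb uidA open reading frame flanked by attL1 upstream and attL2 downstream (the latter spanning the numbering origin of the circular sequence). The plasmid is maintained in E. coli at high copy through a ColE1/pUC-type origin and selected with ampicillin via the bla gene and its native promoter. An f1 origin is also present.

The remaining annotated features are pGEM-T Easy remnants: T7 and SP6 phage promoters, interrupted lacZα fragments, and the lac promoter, operator and CAP site. The short lacI, bom and hornet peptide fragment hits are probably incidental matches from automated annotation rather than functional parts. No plant promoter or terminator is annotated around the GUS gene, consistent with its role as a promoterless module. In an LR reaction, the attL1/attL2 sites place GUS in the middle position of a multi-fragment assembly, where it can be combined with a promoter entry clone and a destination vector. The stated use is constructing transcriptional reporters in plants, in which GUS activity reveals where a chosen promoter is active. The plasmid belongs to a toolkit developed for cell type-specific, inducible gene expression in plants.
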