Addgene plasmid #71263: p221a-GUS
Purpose: Entry clone containing the GUS enzyme. Can be used to construct transcriptional reporters. For use in plants and compatible with the MultiSite Gateway system
Depositing lab: Ari Pekka Mähönen. Depositing organization: University of Helsinki. Publication: MultiSite Gateway compatible cell type-specific gene inducible system for plants. Siligato R, Wang X, Yadav SR, Lehesranta S, Ma G, Ursache R, Sevilem I, Zhang J, Gorte M, Prasad K, Wrzaczek M, Heidstra R, Murphy A, Scheres B, Mahonen AP. Plant Physiol. 2015 Dec 7. pii: pp.01246.2015. 10.1104/pp.15.01246 PubMed 26644504.
Backbone
  Vector backbone: 221-pGEMteasy
  Backbone manufacturer: ampicillin resistant variant of pDONR221. attP1-ccdB-cmR-attP2 sequences of pDONR221 were cloned into pGEMt-easy
  Vector type: Gateway
Growth in bacteria
  Bacterial resistance: Ampicillin, 100 μg/mL
  Growth temperature: 37°C
  Growth strain: DH5alpha
  Copy number: High Copy
Gene/Insert
  Gene/Insert name: Beta-glucuronidase (alt name: GUS)
  Insert size (bp): 1800
  Cloning method: Gateway Cloning
  Sequencing primers: 5′ M13pUC-Fwd; 3′ SP6
Terms and licenses: Academic/Nonprofit Terms; Industry Terms: Not Available to Industry
How to cite: p221a-GUS was a gift from Ari Pekka Mähönen (Addgene plasmid # 71263 ; http://n2t.net/addgene:71263 ; RRID:Addgene_71263)
