>Addgene plasmid #71263 | p221a-GUS | addgene partial sequence | sequence record 129798 | M13pUC-Fwd 5'-CCCAGTCACGACGTTGTAAAACG-3'
TATAGGGCGAATTGGGCCCGACGTCGCATGCTCCCGGCCGCCATGGCGGCCGCGGGAATTCGATTTGTAA
AACGACGGCCAGTCTTAAGCTCGGGCCCCAAATAATGATTTTATTTTGACTGATAGTGACCTGTTCGTTG
CAACAAATTGATGAGCAATGCTTTTTTATAATGCCAACTTTGTACAAAAAAGCAGGCTGTATGTTACGTC
CTGTAGAAACCCCAACCCGTGAAATCAAAAAACTCGACGGCCTGTGGGCATTCAGTCTGGATCGCGAAAA
CTGTGGAATTGATCAGCGTTGGTGGGAAAGCGCGTTACAAGAAAGCCGGGCAATTGCTGTGCCAGGCAGT
TTTAACGATCAGTTCGCCGATGCAGATATTCGTAATTATGCGGGCAACGTCTGGTATCAGCGCGAAGTCT
TTATACCGAAAGGTTGGGCAGGCCAGCGTATCGTGCTGCGTTTCGATGCGGTCACTCATTACGGCAAAGT
GTGGGTCAATAATCAGGAAGTGATGGAGCATCAGGGCGGCTATACGCCATTTGAAGCCGATGTCACGCCG
TATGTTATTGCCGGGAAAAGTGTACGTATCACCGTTTGTGTGAACAACGAACTGAACTGGCAGACTATCC
CGCCGGGAATGGTGATTACCGACGAAAACGGCAAGAAAAAGCAGTCTTACTTCCATGATTTCTTTAACTA
TGCCGGAATCCATCGCAGCGTAATGCTCTACACCACGCCGAACACCTGGGTGGACGATATCACCGTGGTG
ACGCATGTCGCGCAAGACTGTAACCACGCGTCTGTTGACTGGCAGGTGGTGGCCAATGGTGATGTCAGCG
TTGAACTGCGTGATGCGGATCAACAG
