>Addgene plasmid #71263 | p221a-GUS | addgene partial sequence | sequence record 129799 | SP6 5'-ATTTAGGTGACACTATAG-3'
TATGGTCGACCTGCAGGCGGCCGCGAATTCACTAGTGATTCAGGAAACAGCTATGACCATGTAATACGAC
TCACTATAGGGGATATCAGCTGGATGGCAAATAATGATTTTATTTTGACTGATAGTGACCTGTTCGTTGC
AACAAATTGATAAGCAATGCTTTCTTATAATGCCAACTTTGTACAAGAAAGCTGGGTGTCATTGTTTGCC
TCCCTGCTGCGGTTTTTCACCGAAGTTCATGCCAGTCCAGCGTTTTTGCAGCAGAAAAGCCGCCGACTTC
GGTTTGCGGTCGCGAGTGAAGATCCCTTTCTTGTTACCGCCAACGCGCAATATGCCTTGCGAGGTCGCAA
AATCGGCGAAATTCCATACCTGTTCACCGACGACGGCGCTGACGCGATCAAAGACGCGGTGATACATATC
CAGCCATGCACACTGATACTCTTCACTCCACATGTCGGTGTACATTGAGTGCAGCCCGGCTAACGTATCC
ACGCCGTATTCGGTGATGATAATCGGCTGATGCAGTTTCTCCTGCCAGGCCAGAAGTTCTTTTTCCAGTA
CCTTCTCTGCCGTTTCCAAATCGCCGCTTTGGACATACCATCCGTAATAACGGTTCAGGCACAGCACATC
AAAGAGATCGCTGATGGTATCGGTGTGAGCGTCGCAGAACATTACATTGACGCAGGTGATCGGACGCGTC
GGGTCGAGTTTACGCGTTGCTTCCGCCAGTGGCGCGAAATATTCCCGTGCACCTTGCGGACGGGTATCCG
GTTCGTTGGCAATACTCCACATCACCACGCTTGG
